Addgene plasmid #100128: pGL4-Cluster Promoter Delta 3
Purpose: It contains ~2.7 Kb of the miR-183-96-182 cluster promoter
Depositing lab: Eva Hernando. Depositing organization: NYU Grossman School of Medicine. Publication: Kruppel-like factor 4 (KLF4) regulates the miR-183~96~182 cluster under physiologic and pathologic conditions. Segura MF, Jubierre L, Li S, Soriano A, Koetz L, Gaziel-Sovran A, Masanas M, Kleffman K, Dankert JF, Walsh MJ, Hernando E. Oncotarget. 2017 Apr 18;8(16):26298-26311. doi: 10.18632/oncotarget.15459. PubMed 28412746.
Backbone
  Vector backbone: pGL4
  Backbone manufacturer: Promega
  Backbone size w/o insert (bp): 4302
  Total vector size (bp): 7030
  Vector type: Luciferase
Growth in bacteria
  Bacterial resistance: Ampicillin, 100 μg/mL
  Growth temperature: 37°C
  Growth strain: DH5alpha
  Copy number: High Copy
Gene/Insert
  Gene/Insert name: miR-183-96-82 Cluster promoter 2.7Kb Fragment (alt name: miR-182 cluster promoter)
  Species: H. sapiens (human)
  Insert size (bp): 2728
  Entrez Gene: MIR182 (a.k.a. MIRN182, miRNA182, mir-182)
  Cloning method: Restriction Enzyme; 5′ cloning site HpaI (destroyed during cloning); 3′ cloning site EcoRV (not destroyed)
  Sequencing primers: 5′ TAGCAAAATAGGCTGTCCCC
Terms and licenses: Academic/Nonprofit Terms; Industry Terms: Not Available to Industry
Depositor comments: Addgene's sequencing results found two discrepancies compared to the depositor's sequence: 666delG, 1358G>T, 1511C>T. These differences could be SNPs and do not occur near the binding sites of the transcription factors of interest; thus they should not affect plasmid function.
How to cite: pGL4-Cluster Promoter Delta 3 was a gift from Eva Hernando (Addgene plasmid # 100128 ; http://n2t.net/addgene:100128 ; RRID:Addgene_100128)
