[The description below was written by a language model from this plasmid's Addgene catalogue record and pLannotate feature annotations shown in this document.]
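Description:
pGL4-Cluster Promoter Delta 3 is a firefly luciferase reporter plasmid of about 7.0 kb, built on the Promega pGL4 backbone. It carries a roughly 2.7 kb human genomic fragment from the promoter region of the miR-183-96-182 microRNA cluster. It is propagated in E. coli from a high-copy ColE1/pUC-type origin and selected with ampicillin through the β-lactamase gene. No mammalian selection marker is annotated, which fits use by transient transfection. Short annotated fragments of SV40 large T antigen and a tetracycline resistance gene appear to be backbone remnants rather than functional genes.

The promoter fragment is not annotated as a feature. It corresponds to the unannotated stretch between the upstream transcriptional insulation elements and the reporter. Those upstream elements are a synthetic poly(A) signal spanning the sequence origin and an RNA polymerase II pause site from the human α2 globin gene, which together limit read-through transcription from the backbone. Downstream of the insert lies a minimal TATA-box promoter (minP) with low basal activity, followed by the synthetic luc2 firefly luciferase coding sequence and an SV40 polyadenylation signal. Luciferase output therefore reflects the regulatory activity of the cloned human sequence.

The "Delta 3" name suggests it belongs to a promoter deletion series, although the record does not define the deletion boundaries. The associated study concerns regulation of the cluster by the transcription factor KLF4, so the plasmid is suited to mapping regulatory regions and testing transcription factor responsiveness. The repository's sequencing differs from the depositor's sequence by a single-base deletion and two substitutions within the insert. The depositor considers these possible SNPs that lie away from the relevant binding sites and are unlikely to affect function.
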