Features (pLannotate 1.2.2; 10 found; start..end, strand, type, name):
     52..143     +  misc_feature   pause site: RNA polymerase II transcriptional pause signal from the human α2 globin gene
   2967..2998    +  promoter       minP: minimal TATA-box promoter with low basal activity
   3031..4683    +  CDS            luciferase: firefly luciferase synthetic luc2 version of the luciferase gene
   4727..4848    -  polyA_signal   SV40 poly(A) signal: SV40 polyadenylation signal
   4871..4939    -  CDS            large T antigen (fragment): large T antigen from SV40 (simian virus 40)
   4955..5087    +  CDS            TcR (fragment): tetracycline efflux protein; tet; confers resistance to tetracycline
   5267..5855    -  rep_origin     ori: high-copy-number ColE1/pMB1/pBR322/pUC origin of replication
   6055..6915    -  CDS            AmpR: β-lactamase confers resistance to ampicillin, carbenicillin, and related antibiotics
   6916..6957    -  promoter       AmpR promoter (fragment): bla
   7020..38      +  polyA_signal   poly(A) signal (across the origin): synthetic polyadenylation signal
>Addgene plasmid #100128 | pGL4-Cluster Promoter Delta 3 | depositor full sequence | sequence record 183258 | pGL4-Cluster Promoter Delta 3 sequence 7030 bps
TTTATTTTCATTACATCTGTGTGTTGGTTTTTTGTGTGAATCGATAGTACTAACATACGCTCTCCATCAA
AACAAAACGAAACAAAACAAACTAGCAAAATAGGCTGTCCCCAGTGCAAGTGCAGGTGCCAGAACATTTC
TCTGGCCTAACTGGCCGGTACCTGAGCTCGCTAGCCTCGAGGATAACGGTCTTCAAGTGCAAGGGTTAGG
TTTGGTGGGAGCATAGGCTAAGCACCACCCTCATTTTACAGGGGCTTCTAGGGTGCCAGATCTGCGGGGG
TCGATTGGGAAGAACTAGAAGCTAAAAAGGAGAAGGGCGGATTAACGTTTTATTTTAATCTGGTTTTGAG
CTGCCGTTGCCGTCTGGGGCGGCCGGGCGGGGCGGAGCTGGGACTGCCAAGGGCAGCCAAAGCAGCAGGG
AGGGAGGGGGCGCTCCGGTGCTCAGGATGCTGGGGAAGAAGGAAGAGGCCACCCCAACGCTGACAGCTTG
GAGGACCTAGCCCCTGCCCCCCGGTCCCTTCTGAATGCTCCGGGTGGTGTCAGACCAAAGGACGGTTGAG
AAGGATCTAATCCGCGTCCGCGCCCCAGCCCCGGCTGGCCCCGCCCCCTCCCGAGGGAGCCACTGTCGCA
GTGGGGGGAGGGGGAGATGGGAACGGGTCTGGGGGGCGGCTCCCCTCCCCCTCCCTCTCTTGGGACAGAC
AGCCTTTGTTCCCGGCGGCGGCGGCAGCGGTGGCCAGACACCTGTGAGGCCGCAGAACTGGCCGAGGGTG
GGCGTGTGAGGACATGGAGGCCCCTTGTCCCCATTCCAGCCCTGCGCCCCTGGGTCCGGGTGCGCCCCCT
GAGACAGGTCAGCCTTGAGCACCTTTCTGCGGGGAGACTGCAGAGATCGTCCAGTGGCCCTACGGTGCGC
CCCAGCTCCCAACGCACTTCCCCTCCCCCCTCCCAGGGTCGGATTTCCAAGCACGCCACGCCACACACAC
CTCGGCTAGCTCCGGGCTCAGAGGGCGCTGGGGTGGCAGGGCGTCCGGGCGCACCTCGGCTAGCGGCACC
CTAGCCCGAGGGCAGGAGGCGGGGATAGAAGGCGGGCGACGGGACCCCTTGGGGCCAGACCCGGCCGGGT
TGGGCAAGCAGGCGGGGCTCCCGGCGTCTCCGCAGTCCCGGACGGGCGTGCCCTGCGCCGCGCACCAACC
GGAGCCACATTCAAGGTGAATCATCCCCGGCCCGCCCCCTGCCCCTCCCCGCCTCGCGGCACCTGAGCCA
ATGGCGCTGCGCGAGGGGCGGGCGGGGCCCGGGGCGGGGGGCGGTAAAACCCTCCTGGAGTCATTCTCTG
TGCACTCCGTCGAGCCCCCGCGCAGCCGTGCCGGAGCCGCAGGGCCTCCGTCCAGCCGCGCGGTCCGGGC
AGCCCGCGCCCCCTGTTCTTCCGGTCCTCGGGCCCAGGTACCCCTCTGGACCTCCCCCGCCTGCAGCGCG
GAGGCGGCTCCTCTTCAGGTGGCCGGGCCGGGGCCTTCCCCGGCAGACCTGTCACCCGACACCCAGGAAG
CGCGCGGCCGGGTCCCGGCTCCCCTTTGTTCCCCCGCTGGGCTCGGCGCTCCGGCGCCGCCCCCTCTCGC
GGGGCAGCGGAGGTTTGGGCCCGGGCCGGGCGCGCTTCAAGCTCCGTCCATGCGGCTCTTTCCAAACCGG
GGCCGTTTTTGCCTGGCTTCTCTGGTGTGGACTCCGCGCGGAGCTGAGAGGCGGCTGTGCGCCCAGCCTG
GAGCCGGCGCAGGTGAGTGTCTGGGGCCGGGAGCGGGGGGGCGGGCCGGGCGGAGCCAGAGCGGGGCTCA
GTAGAGGAGGCGGAGGCGGGCGCCCGGGACCGGCCGCACTAGAACCCGGGTGCAGGGCAGAAGTCCCGGC
GCAGCTGGCTTTCGGGGATGACGCGGCAGTGCCTACTCGCTCTTCCGCGCCTTCAGGCGGAGGCGCCCAC
GGGGCGCCTGGGTCCCGGGTCCGCCAGTGGCGTCTGCCCAGCGCCCAGCGCTGTTCCCGGGCGGGGGCGG
GGGCGGGAGCGGCTGCGGTCCGAGTGCGGCCGGTGCTTGCGAGGTGCCTACCCGCGAGGAGTTTGGCTGG
GGTCGGGCTGCGTTTCGCCGCCCTGGTGGGCTCAGGCGGAAGCGCCAGGCTGGGAGGGGGCTGCGGAGAG
CGCCGGGGCCCCGGAGCTGGCCCCTCCAGCGTCTTGTCAGGGCTGCGCGGCTGGTTCGAGGCTGCTTCCG
TGGCCCGGAGCCGCCCCGCCCAGTCTCTGGGGGAAAGCGGCTCTCAGACCTCCCGTGTGCCTCCACTTCG
CGGCCACTCATCCCGGGAACCCCGGCGCACGCGAATGAGACACCGTTCCCCGCCCTCAACTGCCCCATTC
CTGTTAATAGCGCTAGTGGCACCCAGGTTCCCAGCCCTTCCCCAAGATCGGCGGCTGGACGGCTTGCCTC
TGGCGCCTCACCGGTCAGCGCATCCCAGGACTATGGGCAGTGAGGGTGTCACCCGGGGTCAGGGGTCGCC
CGATTCCACGGTGTCCTCCAGGCTGAGCCATTCGTTTGCTCTTCCAACCCGGGCTCCCGGACACCGTGTA
CAGTAATACCCGCCGGGGGCAGGGGCACTGAGGCCGGCTCTGAGCGATTAGGGCCGAGGGCGGGCGGTGC
CGTAATCGACCTCCCCACCCCCACAGGCAAGGTGCGGCGGCGCCTCCCAGGTTTGCGCCCGTCTTCGCAA
AGCTCCTGAGGGCGAAAATCCTGCGAGCCAGGTGGCGGATTCTCGGGCCGGGTCACTCAGCTCTACGGGT
GCGCATCACCCTCTACCTGTCACCCAGTGAGCCCGACCGATGGGCACCGAGTCGGCGGATCTCTGATCCG
AGGCCGAGCCTTCGGAGAAATCTGTCCTAGTGGCCTCATCGTAAGGGCGAATTCTGCAGATATCAAGATC
TGGCCTCGGCGGCCAAGCTTAGACACTAGAGGGTATATAATGGAAGCTCGACTTCCAGCTTGGCAATCCG
GTACTGTTGGTAAAGCCACCATGGAAGATGCCAAAAACATTAAGAAGGGCCCAGCGCCATTCTACCCACT
CGAAGACGGGACCGCCGGCGAGCAGCTGCACAAAGCCATGAAGCGCTACGCCCTGGTGCCCGGCACCATC
GCCTTTACCGACGCACATATCGAGGTGGACATTACCTACGCCGAGTACTTCGAGATGAGCGTTCGGCTGG
CAGAAGCTATGAAGCGCTATGGGCTGAATACAAACCATCGGATCGTGGTGTGCAGCGAGAATAGCTTGCA
GTTCTTCATGCCCGTGTTGGGTGCCCTGTTCATCGGTGTGGCTGTGGCCCCAGCTAACGACATCTACAAC
GAGCGCGAGCTGCTGAACAGCATGGGCATCAGCCAGCCCACCGTCGTATTCGTGAGCAAGAAAGGGCTGC
AAAAGATCCTCAACGTGCAAAAGAAGCTACCGATCATACAAAAGATCATCATCATGGATAGCAAGACCGA
CTACCAGGGCTTCCAAAGCATGTACACCTTCGTGACTTCCCATTTGCCACCCGGCTTCAACGAGTACGAC
TTCGTGCCCGAGAGCTTCGACCGGGACAAAACCATCGCCCTGATCATGAACAGTAGTGGCAGTACCGGAT
TGCCCAAGGGCGTAGCCCTACCGCACCGCACCGCTTGTGTCCGATTCAGTCATGCCCGCGACCCCATCTT
CGGCAACCAGATCATCCCCGACACCGCTATCCTCAGCGTGGTGCCATTTCACCACGGCTTCGGCATGTTC
ACCACGCTGGGCTACTTGATCTGCGGCTTTCGGGTCGTGCTCATGTACCGCTTCGAGGAGGAGCTATTCT
TGCGCAGCTTGCAAGACTATAAGATTCAATCTGCCCTGCTGGTGCCCACACTATTTAGCTTCTTCGCTAA
GAGCACTCTCATCGACAAGTACGACCTAAGCAACTTGCACGAGATCGCCAGCGGCGGGGCGCCGCTCAGC
AAGGAGGTAGGTGAGGCCGTGGCCAAACGCTTCCACCTACCAGGCATCCGCCAGGGCTACGGCCTGACAG
AAACAACCAGCGCCATTCTGATCACCCCCGAAGGGGACGACAAGCCTGGCGCAGTAGGCAAGGTGGTGCC
CTTCTTCGAGGCTAAGGTGGTGGACTTGGACACCGGTAAGACACTGGGTGTGAACCAGCGCGGCGAGCTG
TGCGTCCGTGGCCCCATGATCATGAGCGGCTACGTTAACAACCCCGAGGCTACAAACGCTCTCATCGACA
AGGACGGCTGGCTGCACAGCGGCGACATCGCCTACTGGGACGAGGACGAGCACTTCTTCATCGTGGACCG
GCTGAAGAGCCTGATCAAATACAAGGGCTACCAGGTAGCCCCAGCCGAACTGGAGAGCATCCTGCTGCAA
CACCCCAACATCTTCGACGCCGGGGTCGCCGGCCTGCCCGACGACGATGCCGGCGAGCTGCCCGCCGCAG
TCGTCGTGCTGGAACACGGTAAAACCATGACCGAGAAGGAGATCGTGGACTATGTGGCCAGCCAGGTTAC
AACCGCCAAGAAGCTGCGCGGTGGTGTTGTGTTCGTGGACGAGGTGCCTAAAGGACTGACCGGCAAGTTG
GACGCCCGCAAGATCCGCGAGATTCTCATTAAGGCCAAGAAGGGCGGCAAGATCGCCGTGTAATAATTCT
AGAGTCGGGGCGGCCGGCCGCTTCGAGCAGACATGATAAGATACATTGATGAGTTTGGACAAACCACAAC
TAGAATGCAGTGAAAAAAATGCTTTATTTGTGAAATTTGTGATGCTATTGCTTTATTTGTAACCATTATA
AGCTGCAATAAACAAGTTAACAACAACAATTGCATTCATTTTATGTTTCAGGTTCAGGGGGAGGTGTGGG
AGGTTTTTTAAAGCAAGTAAAACCTCTACAAATGTGGTAAAATCGATAAGGATCCGTCGACCGATGCCCT
TGAGAGCCTTCAACCCAGTCAGCTCCTTCCGGTGGGCGCGGGGCATGACTATCGTCGCCGCACTTATGAC
TGTCTTCTTTATCATGCAACTCGTAGGACAGGTGCCGGCAGCGCTCTTCCGCTTCCTCGCTCACTGACTC
GCTGCGCTCGGTCGTTCGGCTGCGGCGAGCGGTATCAGCTCACTCAAAGGCGGTAATACGGTTATCCACA
GAATCAGGGGATAACGCAGGAAAGAACATGTGAGCAAAAGGCCAGCAAAAGGCCAGGAACCGTAAAAAGG
CCGCGTTGCTGGCGTTTTTCCATAGGCTCCGCCCCCCTGACGAGCATCACAAAAATCGACGCTCAAGTCA
GAGGTGGCGAAACCCGACAGGACTATAAAGATACCAGGCGTTTCCCCCTGGAAGCTCCCTCGTGCGCTCT
CCTGTTCCGACCCTGCCGCTTACCGGATACCTGTCCGCCTTTCTCCCTTCGGGAAGCGTGGCGCTTTCTC
ATAGCTCACGCTGTAGGTATCTCAGTTCGGTGTAGGTCGTTCGCTCCAAGCTGGGCTGTGTGCACGAACC
CCCCGTTCAGCCCGACCGCTGCGCCTTATCCGGTAACTATCGTCTTGAGTCCAACCCGGTAAGACACGAC
TTATCGCCACTGGCAGCAGCCACTGGTAACAGGATTAGCAGAGCGAGGTATGTAGGCGGTGCTACAGAGT
TCTTGAAGTGGTGGCCTAACTACGGCTACACTAGAAGAACAGTATTTGGTATCTGCGCTCTGCTGAAGCC
AGTTACCTTCGGAAAAAGAGTTGGTAGCTCTTGATCCGGCAAACAAACCACCGCTGGTAGCGGTGGTTTT
TTTGTTTGCAAGCAGCAGATTACGCGCAGAAAAAAAGGATCTCAAGAAGATCCTTTGATCTTTTCTACGG
GGTCTGACGCTCAGTGGAACGAAAACTCACGTTAAGGGATTTTGGTCATGAGATTATCAAAAAGGATCTT
CACCTAGATCCTTTTAAATTAAAAATGAAGTTTTAAATCAATCTAAAGTATATATGAGTAAACTTGGTCT
GACAGCGGCCGCAAATGCTAAACCACTGCAGTGGTTACCAGTGCTTGATCAGTGAGGCACCGATCTCAGC
GATCTGCCTATTTCGTTCGTCCATAGTGGCCTGACTCCCCGTCGTGTAGATCACTACGATTCGTGAGGGC
TTACCATCAGGCCCCAGCGCAGCAATGATGCCGCGAGAGCCGCGTTCACCGGCCCCCGATTTGTCAGCAA
TGAACCAGCCAGCAGGGAGGGCCGAGCGAAGAAGTGGTCCTGCTACTTTGTCCGCCTCCATCCAGTCTAT
GAGCTGCTGTCGTGATGCTAGAGTAAGAAGTTCGCCAGTGAGTAGTTTCCGAAGAGTTGTGGCCATTGCT
ACTGGCATCGTGGTATCACGCTCGTCGTTCGGTATGGCTTCGTTCAACTCTGGTTCCCAGCGGTCAAGCC
GGGTCACATGATCACCCATATTATGAAGAAATGCAGTCAGCTCCTTAGGGCCTCCGATCGTTGTCAGAAG
TAAGTTGGCCGCGGTGTTGTCGCTCATGGTAATGGCAGCACTACACAATTCTCTTACCGTCATGCCATCC
GTAAGATGCTTTTCCGTGACCGGCGAGTACTCAACCAAGTCGTTTTGTGAGTAGTGTATACGGCGACCAA
GCTGCTCTTGCCCGGCGTCTATACGGGACAACACCGCGCCACATAGCAGTACTTTGAAAGTGCTCATCAT
CGGGAATCGTTCTTCGGGGCGGAAAGACTCAAGGATCTTGCCGCTATTGAGATCCAGTTCGATATAGCCC
ACTCTTGCACCCAGTTGATCTTCAGCATCTTTTACTTTCACCAGCGTTTCGGGGTGTGCAAAAACAGGCA
AGCAAAATGCCGCAAAGAAGGGAATGAGTGCGACACGAAAATGTTGGATGCTCATACTCGTCCTTTTTCA
ATATTATTGAAGCATTTATCAGGGTTACTAGTACGTCTCTCAAGGATAAGTAAGTAATATTAAGGTACGG
GAGGTATTGGACAGGCCGCAATAAAATATC
