Features (pLannotate 1.2.2; 10 found; start..end, strand, type, name):
     52..143     +  misc_feature   pause site: RNA polymerase II transcriptional pause signal from the human α2 globin gene
   2966..2997    +  promoter       minP: minimal TATA-box promoter with low basal activity
   3030..4682    +  CDS            luciferase: firefly luciferase synthetic luc2 version of the luciferase gene
   4726..4847    -  polyA_signal   SV40 poly(A) signal: SV40 polyadenylation signal
   4870..4938    -  CDS            large T antigen (fragment): large T antigen from SV40 (simian virus 40)
   4954..5086    +  CDS            TcR (fragment): tetracycline efflux protein; tet; confers resistance to tetracycline
   5266..5854    -  rep_origin     ori: high-copy-number ColE1/pMB1/pBR322/pUC origin of replication
   6054..6914    -  CDS            AmpR: β-lactamase confers resistance to ampicillin, carbenicillin, and related antibiotics
   6915..6956    -  promoter       AmpR promoter (fragment): bla
   7019..38      +  polyA_signal   poly(A) signal (across the origin): synthetic polyadenylation signal
>Addgene plasmid #100128 | pGL4-Cluster Promoter Delta 3 | addgene full sequence | sequence record 193566 | Addgene NGS Result
TTTATTTTCATTACATCTGTGTGTTGGTTTTTTGTGTGAATCGATAGTACTAACATACGCTCTCCATCAA
AACAAAACGAAACAAAACAAACTAGCAAAATAGGCTGTCCCCAGTGCAAGTGCAGGTGCCAGAACATTTC
TCTGGCCTAACTGGCCGGTACCTGAGCTCGCTAGCCTCGAGGATAACGGTCTTCAAGTGCAAGGGTTAGG
TTTGGTGGGAGCATAGGCTAAGCACCACCCTCATTTTACAGGGGCTTCTAGGGTGCCAGATCTGCGGGGG
TCGATTGGGAAGAACTAGAAGCTAAAAAGGAGAAGGGCGGATTAACGTTTTATTTTAATCTGGTTTTGAG
CTGCCGTTGCCGTCTGGGGCGGCCGGGCGGGGCGGAGCTGGGACTGCCAAGGGCAGCCAAAGCAGCAGGG
AGGGAGGGGGCGCTCCGGTGCTCAGGATGCTGGGGAAGAAGGAAGAGGCCACCCCAACGCTGACAGCTTG
GAGGACCTAGCCCCTGCCCCCCGGTCCCTTCTGAATGCTCCGGGTGGTGTCAGACCAAAGGACGGTTGAG
AAGGATCTAATCCGCGTCCGCGCCCCAGCCCCGGCTGGCCCCGCCCCCTCCCGAGGGAGCCACTGTCGCA
GTGGGGGGAGGGGGAGATGGGAACGGGTCTGGGGGCGGCTCCCCTCCCCCTCCCTCTCTTGGGACAGACA
GCCTTTGTTCCCGGCGGCGGCGGCAGCGGTGGCCAGACACCTGTGAGGCCGCAGAACTGGCCGAGGGTGG
GCGTGTGAGGACATGGAGGCCCCTTGTCCCCATTCCAGCCCTGCGCCCCTGGGTCCGGGTGCGCCCCCTG
AGACAGGTCAGCCTTGAGCACCTTTCTGCGGGGAGACTGCAGAGATCGTCCAGTGGCCCTACGGTGCGCC
CCAGCTCCCAACGCACTTCCCCTCCCCCCTCCCAGGGTCGGATTTCCAAGCACGCCACGCCACACACACC
TCGGCTAGCTCCGGGCTCAGAGGGCGCTGGGGTGGCAGGGCGTCCGGGCGCACCTCGGCTAGCGGCACCC
TAGCCCGAGGGCAGGAGGCGGGGATAGAAGGCGGGCGACGGGACCCCTTGGGGCCAGACCCGGCCGGGTT
GGGCAAGCAGGCGGGGCTCCCGGCGTCTCCGCAGTCCCGGACGGGCGTGCCCTGCGCCGCGCACCAACCG
GAGCCACATTCAAGGTGAATCATCCCCGGCCCGCCCCCTGCCCCTCCCCGCCTCGCGGCACCTGAGCCAA
TGGCGCTGCGCGAGGGGCGGGCGGGGCCCGGGGCGGGGGGCGGTAAAACCCTCCTGGAGTCATTCTCTGT
GCACTCCGTCGAGCCCCCGCGCAGCCTTGCCGGAGCCGCAGGGCCTCCGTCCAGCCGCGCGGTCCGGGCA
GCCCGCGCCCCCTGTTCTTCCGGTCCTCGGGCCCAGGTACCCCTCTGGACCTCCCCCGCCTGCAGCGCGG
AGGCGGCTCCTCTTCAGGTGGCCGGGCCGGGGCCTTCCCTGGCAGACCTGTCACCCGACACCCAGGAAGC
GCGCGGCCGGGTCCCGGCTCCCCTTTGTTCCCCCGCTGGGCTCGGCGCTCCGGCGCCGCCCCCTCTCGCG
GGGCAGCGGAGGTTTGGGCCCGGGCCGGGCGCGCTTCAAGCTCCGTCCATGCGGCTCTTTCCAAACCGGG
GCCGTTTTTGCCTGGCTTCTCTGGTGTGGACTCCGCGCGGAGCTGAGAGGCGGCTGTGCGCCCAGCCTGG
AGCCGGCGCAGGTGAGTGTCTGGGGCCGGGAGCGGGGGGGCGGGCCGGGCGGAGCCAGAGCGGGGCTCAG
TAGAGGAGGCGGAGGCGGGCGCCCGGGACCGGCCGCACTAGAACCCGGGTGCAGGGCAGAAGTCCCGGCG
CAGCTGGCTTTCGGGGATGACGCGGCAGTGCCTACTCGCTCTTCCGCGCCTTCAGGCGGAGGCGCCCACG
GGGCGCCTGGGTCCCGGGTCCGCCAGTGGCGTCTGCCCAGCGCCCAGCGCTGTTCCCGGGCGGGGGCGGG
GGCGGGAGCGGCTGCGGTCCGAGTGCGGCCGGTGCTTGCGAGGTGCCTACCCGCGAGGAGTTTGGCTGGG
GTCGGGCTGCGTTTCGCCGCCCTGGTGGGCTCAGGCGGAAGCGCCAGGCTGGGAGGGGGCTGCGGAGAGC
GCCGGGGCCCCGGAGCTGGCCCCTCCAGCGTCTTGTCAGGGCTGCGCGGCTGGTTCGAGGCTGCTTCCGT
GGCCCGGAGCCGCCCCGCCCAGTCTCTGGGGGAAAGCGGCTCTCAGACCTCCCGTGTGCCTCCACTTCGC
GGCCACTCATCCCGGGAACCCCGGCGCACGCGAATGAGACACCGTTCCCCGCCCTCAACTGCCCCATTCC
TGTTAATAGCGCTAGTGGCACCCAGGTTCCCAGCCCTTCCCCAAGATCGGCGGCTGGACGGCTTGCCTCT
GGCGCCTCACCGGTCAGCGCATCCCAGGACTATGGGCAGTGAGGGTGTCACCCGGGGTCAGGGGTCGCCC
GATTCCACGGTGTCCTCCAGGCTGAGCCATTCGTTTGCTCTTCCAACCCGGGCTCCCGGACACCGTGTAC
AGTAATACCCGCCGGGGGCAGGGGCACTGAGGCCGGCTCTGAGCGATTAGGGCCGAGGGCGGGCGGTGCC
GTAATCGACCTCCCCACCCCCACAGGCAAGGTGCGGCGGCGCCTCCCAGGTTTGCGCCCGTCTTCGCAAA
GCTCCTGAGGGCGAAAATCCTGCGAGCCAGGTGGCGGATTCTCGGGCCGGGTCACTCAGCTCTACGGGTG
CGCATCACCCTCTACCTGTCACCCAGTGAGCCCGACCGATGGGCACCGAGTCGGCGGATCTCTGATCCGA
GGCCGAGCCTTCGGAGAAATCTGTCCTAGTGGCCTCATCGTAAGGGCGAATTCTGCAGATATCAAGATCT
GGCCTCGGCGGCCAAGCTTAGACACTAGAGGGTATATAATGGAAGCTCGACTTCCAGCTTGGCAATCCGG
TACTGTTGGTAAAGCCACCATGGAAGATGCCAAAAACATTAAGAAGGGCCCAGCGCCATTCTACCCACTC
GAAGACGGGACCGCCGGCGAGCAGCTGCACAAAGCCATGAAGCGCTACGCCCTGGTGCCCGGCACCATCG
CCTTTACCGACGCACATATCGAGGTGGACATTACCTACGCCGAGTACTTCGAGATGAGCGTTCGGCTGGC
AGAAGCTATGAAGCGCTATGGGCTGAATACAAACCATCGGATCGTGGTGTGCAGCGAGAATAGCTTGCAG
TTCTTCATGCCCGTGTTGGGTGCCCTGTTCATCGGTGTGGCTGTGGCCCCAGCTAACGACATCTACAACG
AGCGCGAGCTGCTGAACAGCATGGGCATCAGCCAGCCCACCGTCGTATTCGTGAGCAAGAAAGGGCTGCA
AAAGATCCTCAACGTGCAAAAGAAGCTACCGATCATACAAAAGATCATCATCATGGATAGCAAGACCGAC
TACCAGGGCTTCCAAAGCATGTACACCTTCGTGACTTCCCATTTGCCACCCGGCTTCAACGAGTACGACT
TCGTGCCCGAGAGCTTCGACCGGGACAAAACCATCGCCCTGATCATGAACAGTAGTGGCAGTACCGGATT
GCCCAAGGGCGTAGCCCTACCGCACCGCACCGCTTGTGTCCGATTCAGTCATGCCCGCGACCCCATCTTC
GGCAACCAGATCATCCCCGACACCGCTATCCTCAGCGTGGTGCCATTTCACCACGGCTTCGGCATGTTCA
CCACGCTGGGCTACTTGATCTGCGGCTTTCGGGTCGTGCTCATGTACCGCTTCGAGGAGGAGCTATTCTT
GCGCAGCTTGCAAGACTATAAGATTCAATCTGCCCTGCTGGTGCCCACACTATTTAGCTTCTTCGCTAAG
AGCACTCTCATCGACAAGTACGACCTAAGCAACTTGCACGAGATCGCCAGCGGCGGGGCGCCGCTCAGCA
AGGAGGTAGGTGAGGCCGTGGCCAAACGCTTCCACCTACCAGGCATCCGCCAGGGCTACGGCCTGACAGA
AACAACCAGCGCCATTCTGATCACCCCCGAAGGGGACGACAAGCCTGGCGCAGTAGGCAAGGTGGTGCCC
TTCTTCGAGGCTAAGGTGGTGGACTTGGACACCGGTAAGACACTGGGTGTGAACCAGCGCGGCGAGCTGT
GCGTCCGTGGCCCCATGATCATGAGCGGCTACGTTAACAACCCCGAGGCTACAAACGCTCTCATCGACAA
GGACGGCTGGCTGCACAGCGGCGACATCGCCTACTGGGACGAGGACGAGCACTTCTTCATCGTGGACCGG
CTGAAGAGCCTGATCAAATACAAGGGCTACCAGGTAGCCCCAGCCGAACTGGAGAGCATCCTGCTGCAAC
ACCCCAACATCTTCGACGCCGGGGTCGCCGGCCTGCCCGACGACGATGCCGGCGAGCTGCCCGCCGCAGT
CGTCGTGCTGGAACACGGTAAAACCATGACCGAGAAGGAGATCGTGGACTATGTGGCCAGCCAGGTTACA
ACCGCCAAGAAGCTGCGCGGTGGTGTTGTGTTCGTGGACGAGGTGCCTAAAGGACTGACCGGCAAGTTGG
ACGCCCGCAAGATCCGCGAGATTCTCATTAAGGCCAAGAAGGGCGGCAAGATCGCCGTGTAATAATTCTA
GAGTCGGGGCGGCCGGCCGCTTCGAGCAGACATGATAAGATACATTGATGAGTTTGGACAAACCACAACT
AGAATGCAGTGAAAAAAATGCTTTATTTGTGAAATTTGTGATGCTATTGCTTTATTTGTAACCATTATAA
GCTGCAATAAACAAGTTAACAACAACAATTGCATTCATTTTATGTTTCAGGTTCAGGGGGAGGTGTGGGA
GGTTTTTTAAAGCAAGTAAAACCTCTACAAATGTGGTAAAATCGATAAGGATCCGTCGACCGATGCCCTT
GAGAGCCTTCAACCCAGTCAGCTCCTTCCGGTGGGCGCGGGGCATGACTATCGTCGCCGCACTTATGACT
GTCTTCTTTATCATGCAACTCGTAGGACAGGTGCCGGCAGCGCTCTTCCGCTTCCTCGCTCACTGACTCG
CTGCGCTCGGTCGTTCGGCTGCGGCGAGCGGTATCAGCTCACTCAAAGGCGGTAATACGGTTATCCACAG
AATCAGGGGATAACGCAGGAAAGAACATGTGAGCAAAAGGCCAGCAAAAGGCCAGGAACCGTAAAAAGGC
CGCGTTGCTGGCGTTTTTCCATAGGCTCCGCCCCCCTGACGAGCATCACAAAAATCGACGCTCAAGTCAG
AGGTGGCGAAACCCGACAGGACTATAAAGATACCAGGCGTTTCCCCCTGGAAGCTCCCTCGTGCGCTCTC
CTGTTCCGACCCTGCCGCTTACCGGATACCTGTCCGCCTTTCTCCCTTCGGGAAGCGTGGCGCTTTCTCA
TAGCTCACGCTGTAGGTATCTCAGTTCGGTGTAGGTCGTTCGCTCCAAGCTGGGCTGTGTGCACGAACCC
CCCGTTCAGCCCGACCGCTGCGCCTTATCCGGTAACTATCGTCTTGAGTCCAACCCGGTAAGACACGACT
TATCGCCACTGGCAGCAGCCACTGGTAACAGGATTAGCAGAGCGAGGTATGTAGGCGGTGCTACAGAGTT
CTTGAAGTGGTGGCCTAACTACGGCTACACTAGAAGAACAGTATTTGGTATCTGCGCTCTGCTGAAGCCA
GTTACCTTCGGAAAAAGAGTTGGTAGCTCTTGATCCGGCAAACAAACCACCGCTGGTAGCGGTGGTTTTT
TTGTTTGCAAGCAGCAGATTACGCGCAGAAAAAAAGGATCTCAAGAAGATCCTTTGATCTTTTCTACGGG
GTCTGACGCTCAGTGGAACGAAAACTCACGTTAAGGGATTTTGGTCATGAGATTATCAAAAAGGATCTTC
ACCTAGATCCTTTTAAATTAAAAATGAAGTTTTAAATCAATCTAAAGTATATATGAGTAAACTTGGTCTG
ACAGCGGCCGCAAATGCTAAACCACTGCAGTGGTTACCAGTGCTTGATCAGTGAGGCACCGATCTCAGCG
ATCTGCCTATTTCGTTCGTCCATAGTGGCCTGACTCCCCGTCGTGTAGATCACTACGATTCGTGAGGGCT
TACCATCAGGCCCCAGCGCAGCAATGATGCCGCGAGAGCCGCGTTCACCGGCCCCCGATTTGTCAGCAAT
GAACCAGCCAGCAGGGAGGGCCGAGCGAAGAAGTGGTCCTGCTACTTTGTCCGCCTCCATCCAGTCTATG
AGCTGCTGTCGTGATGCTAGAGTAAGAAGTTCGCCAGTGAGTAGTTTCCGAAGAGTTGTGGCCATTGCTA
CTGGCATCGTGGTATCACGCTCGTCGTTCGGTATGGCTTCGTTCAACTCTGGTTCCCAGCGGTCAAGCCG
GGTCACATGATCACCCATATTATGAAGAAATGCAGTCAGCTCCTTAGGGCCTCCGATCGTTGTCAGAAGT
AAGTTGGCCGCGGTGTTGTCGCTCATGGTAATGGCAGCACTACACAATTCTCTTACCGTCATGCCATCCG
TAAGATGCTTTTCCGTGACCGGCGAGTACTCAACCAAGTCGTTTTGTGAGTAGTGTATACGGCGACCAAG
CTGCTCTTGCCCGGCGTCTATACGGGACAACACCGCGCCACATAGCAGTACTTTGAAAGTGCTCATCATC
GGGAATCGTTCTTCGGGGCGGAAAGACTCAAGGATCTTGCCGCTATTGAGATCCAGTTCGATATAGCCCA
CTCTTGCACCCAGTTGATCTTCAGCATCTTTTACTTTCACCAGCGTTTCGGGGTGTGCAAAAACAGGCAA
GCAAAATGCCGCAAAGAAGGGAATGAGTGCGACACGAAAATGTTGGATGCTCATACTCGTCCTTTTTCAA
TATTATTGAAGCATTTATCAGGGTTACTAGTACGTCTCTCAAGGATAAGTAAGTAATATTAAGGTACGGG
AGGTATTGGACAGGCCGCAATAAAATATC
